>Addgene plasmid #26662 | pGEM-3z/613 | addgene partial sequence | sequence record 32896 | 26662 with M13pUC-fwd
GACTACTATAGGGCGAATTCGAGCTCGGTACCCGGGGATCCTCTAGAGTCCGGGATCCTAATGACCAAGG
TAACTAGCATGGACCCGATTGTACGCCGTAACACTCGCGCTCGGTGTACCTTAGTCCTAGTATAGGCGTA
TTGGTGCCAATTGCGCCGAGCGTTGTAGCCGTGGAGTGTCGTTGTCGTATGGGGGCTCTAGATGTGCTTA
AACGGGTGGGTGGCCCAAGGCCTGCATTATTGCGGAGTATGGCCACGCTTCCGTGCCGCTCCCTAGTCCG
ACCCTTCACACTCTCACTCGCGGGTGCCAGTCGGATAGTGTTCCGAGCTCCCACCTGCAGGCATGCAAGC
TTGAGTATTCTATAGTTCACCTAAATAGCTTGGCGTAATCATGGTCATAGCTGTTTCCTGTGTGAAATTG
TTATCCGCTCACAATTCCACACAACATACGAGCCGGAAGCATAAAGTGTAAAGCCTGGGGTGCCTAATGA
GTGAGCTAACTCACATTAATTGCGTTGCGCTCACTGCCCGCTTTCCAGTCGGGAAACCTGTCGTGCCAGC
TGCATTAATGAATCGGCCAACGCGCGGGGAGAGGCGGTTTGCGTATTGGGCGCTCTTCCGCTTCCTCGCT
CACTGACTCGCTGCGCTCGGTCGTTCGGCTGCGGCGAGCGGTATCAGCTCACTCAAAGGCGGTAATACGG
TTATCCACAGAATCAGGGGATAACGCAGGAAAGAACATGTGAGCAAAAGGCCAGCAAAAGGCCAGGAACC
GTAAAAAGGCCGCGTTGCTGGCGTTTTTCCATAGGCTCCGCCCCCCTGACGAGCATCACAAAAATCGACG
CTCAAGTCA
