[The description below was written by a language model from this plasmid's Addgene catalogue record.]
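Description:
pGEM-3z/613 is a small, high-copy bacterial plasmid built on the commercial pGEM-3Z cloning vector (a 2743 bp backbone). It is propagated in standard E. coli cloning strains and selected with ampicillin. The catalogue lists it as an empty backbone with no named insert, but the depositor comments contradict this. They state that the plasmid carries a 147 bp nucleosome positioning sequence known as clone "613". The fragment was placed at the HincII site of the polylinker by restriction cloning, and the record does not say whether the flanking HincII sites survived. The cloning site is read with T7 and SP6 primers, consistent with the opposing T7 and SP6 phage promoters that flank the polylinker in pGEM-3Z. No feature table was supplied, so the origin of replication and other backbone elements cannot be confirmed from the record beyond what the backbone name implies.

Although the vector type is recorded as bacterial expression, nothing in the record suggests that a protein is produced. The plasmid serves as a carrier for a DNA element whose length roughly matches the DNA wrapped around a nucleosome core. Clone 613 comes from work that selected DNA sequences for high-affinity binding to the histone octamer and for sequence-directed nucleosome positioning. Its likely use is therefore as a source of defined positioning DNA for in vitro nucleosome reconstitution and for studies of histone–DNA affinity. The depositor notes that the repository's sequencing results may differ from the depositor's sequence. These differences are not considered a concern, because the clones were selected for octamer binding rather than for a specific sequence.
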