Addgene plasmid #26662: pGEM-3z/613
Purpose: (Empty Backbone)
Depositing lab: Jonathan Widom. Depositing organization: Northwestern University. Publication: New DNA sequence rules for high affinity binding to histone octamer and sequence-directed nucleosome positioning. Lowary PT, Widom J. J Mol Biol. 1998 Feb 13. 276(1):19-42. 10.1006/jmbi.1997.1494 PubMed 9514715.
Backbone
  Vector backbone: pGEM-3Z
  Backbone manufacturer: Promega
  Backbone size (bp): 2743
  Vector type: Bacterial Expression
Growth in bacteria
  Bacterial resistance: Ampicillin, 100 μg/mL
  Growth temperature: 37°C
  Growth strain: DH5alpha
  Copy number: High Copy
Gene/Insert
  Gene/Insert name: None
  Cloning method: Restriction Enzyme; 5′ cloning site HincII (unknown if destroyed); 3′ cloning site HincII (unknown if destroyed)
  Sequencing primers: 5′ T7; 3′ SP6
Terms and licenses: Academic/Nonprofit Terms; Industry Terms: Not Available to Industry
Depositor comments: This plasmid contains a 147 bp nucleosome positioning sequence and is referred to as clone"613". Please note that there may be discrepancies between Addgene's sequencing results and the depositor's sequence. Potential discrepancies are not a concern according to the depositing scientist because the clones were selected for their ability to bind to histone octamer, not for their specific sequence.
How to cite: pGEM-3z/613 was a gift from Jonathan Widom (Addgene plasmid # 26662 ; http://n2t.net/addgene:26662 ; RRID:Addgene_26662)
